Addgene plasmid #84738: pGem-sHyper:sAPX
Purpose: Simultaneous expresion of stromal sHyPer and stromal Ascorbate peroxidase (APX) in plant cells
Depositing lab: Philip Mullineaux. Depositing organization: University of Essex. Publication: Photosynthesis-dependent H2O2 transfer from chloroplasts to nuclei provides a high-light signalling mechanism. Exposito-Rodriguez M, Laissue PP, Yvon-Durocher G, Smirnoff N, Mullineaux PM. Nat Commun. 2017 Jun 29;8(1):49. doi: 10.1038/s41467-017-00074-w. PubMed 28663550.
Backbone
  Vector backbone: pGemini (Dr. Andrew Simkin)
  Backbone manufacturer: pGWB2
  Backbone size w/o insert (bp): 16636
  Total vector size (bp): 19435
  Modifications to backbone: bi-directional vector built in house where the expression of two transgenes is driven by back-to-back CaMV35s and Figwort Mosaic Virus (FMV) constitutive promoters.
  Vector type: Plant Expression
  Selectable markers: Hygromycin ; Kanamycin
Growth in bacteria
  Bacterial resistance: Kanamycin, 50 μg/mL
  Growth temperature: 37°C
  Growth strain: NEB Stable
  Copy number: Unknown
Gene/Insert 1
  Gene/Insert name: sAPX (alt name: Arabidopsis stromal ascorbate peroxidase (At4g08390))
  Species: A. thaliana (mustard weed)
  Entrez Gene: SAPX (a.k.a. AT4G08390, STROMAL ASCORBATE PEROXIDASE, T28D5.80, T28D5_80, stromal ascorbate peroxidase)
  Promoter: pFMV/p35S
  Cloning method: Gateway Cloning
  Sequencing primers: 5′ pFMV34S atcgagcagcagctggcttgtgg/pCaM35S catcgttgaagatgcctctgc
Gene/Insert 2
  Gene/Insert name: sHyper (HyPer2 targeted to nucleus)
  Promoter: pFMV/p35S
  Tag / fusion protein: nuclear localization signals from the coding sequence of Simian Virus 40 (SV40) (N terminal on insert); nuclear localisation signals from the coding sequence of Simian Virus 40 (SV40) (C terminal on insert)
  Cloning method: Gateway Cloning
  Sequencing primers: 5′ pFMV34S atcgagcagcagctggcttgtgg/pCaM35S catcgttgaagatgcctctgc
Terms and licenses: Academic/Nonprofit Terms; Industry Terms: Not Available to Industry
How to cite: pGem-sHyper:sAPX was a gift from Philip Mullineaux (Addgene plasmid # 84738 ; http://n2t.net/addgene:84738 ; RRID:Addgene_84738)
