[The description below was written by a language model from this plasmid's Addgene catalogue record and pLannotate feature annotations shown in this document.]
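Description:
pGem-sHyper:sAPX is a roughly 19.4 kb plant binary expression vector built on pGemini, an in-house bidirectional derivative of the Gateway binary vector pGWB2. It is designed to express two transgenes at once from back-to-back constitutive CaMV 35S and figwort mosaic virus (FMV) promoters. The backbone carries broad-host-range incP functions (oriV with trfA, plus oriT and traJ for transfer), which are typical of plasmids shuttled between E. coli and Agrobacterium. A bacterial aphA-3 kanamycin resistance gene provides selection. Between the nopaline-type left and right T-DNA borders lie two plant selection cassettes: NOS promoter–NeoR/KanR–NOS terminator and 35S–HygR–NOS terminator. These match the kanamycin and hygromycin plant markers listed in the record.

In the annotated sequence, the 35S promoter drives an attB1/attB2-flanked open reading frame. It begins with an N-terminal fragment of the Arabidopsis RuBisCO small subunit RBCS-1A, presumably serving as a chloroplast transit peptide. The frame also contains a circularly permuted GFP-type fluorescent protein, consistent with the HyPer2 hydrogen peroxide biosensor, and ends at a NOS terminator. In the opposite orientation, FMV-derived sequence precedes a second attB-flanked cassette encoding Arabidopsis stromal ascorbate peroxidase (sAPX, At4g08390), an H2O2-scavenging enzyme, also followed by a NOS terminator.

The catalogue's insert field describes the sensor as nuclear-targeted with SV40 localisation signals. This conflicts with the stated purpose, the "s" (stromal) name and the RBCS-1A fragment, and no NLS is annotated, so that field is probably an error. The construct is intended to report stromal H2O2 in plant cells while co-expressing a stromal peroxide scavenger, for example to study chloroplast-derived H2O2 signalling.
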