Features (pLannotate 1.2.2; 45 found; start..end, strand, type, name):
    430..454     -  protein_bind   attB1: mutant version of attB; recombination site for the Gateway® BP reaction BP Clonase™
    513..1043    -  CDS            IBMP_FMVD (fragment): Protein inferred from homology: Swiss-Prot protein existence level 3. Enhances the translation of downstream ORFs on polycistronic mRNAs derived from figwort mosaic virus. From Figwort mosaic virus (strain DxS) (FMV).
   1054..1074    -  misc_feature   MCS (fragment): pUC18/19 multiple cloning site
   1565..1906    +  promoter       CaMV 35S promoter: strong constitutive promoter from cauliflower mosaic virus
   1932..1956    +  protein_bind   attB1: mutant version of attB; recombination site for the Gateway® BP reaction BP Clonase™
   1977..2216    +  CDS            RBCS-1A (fragment): RBS1A_ARATH - Also known as ATS1A. Experimental evidence at protein level: Swiss-Prot protein existence level 1. RuBisCO catalyzes two reactions: the carboxylation of D- ribulose 1,5-bisphosphate, the primary event in carbon dioxide fixation, as well as the oxidative fragmentation of the pentose substrate. Both reactions occur simultaneously and in competition at the same active site. Although the small subunit is not catalytic it is essential for maximal activity. From Arabidopsis thaliana (Mouse-ear cress).
   2619..3347    +  CDS            cEGFP: cEGFP is a basic (constitutively fluorescent) green fluorescent protein published in 2008, derived from Aequorea victoria.
   3673..3697    -  protein_bind   attB2: mutant version of attB; recombination site for the Gateway® BP reaction BP Clonase™
   3729..3981    +  terminator     NOS terminator: nopaline synthase terminator and poly(A) signal
   4410..4662    -  terminator     NOS terminator: nopaline synthase terminator and poly(A) signal
   4686..5114    -  CDS            nos (fragment): DHNO_AGRT7 - Protein inferred from homology: Swiss-Prot protein existence level 3. From Agrobacterium tumefaciens (strain T37).
   5130..6155    -  CDS            HygR: aminoglycoside phosphotransferase from E. coli; aph(4)-Ia; confers resistance to hygromycin
   6165..6509    -  promoter       CaMV 35S promoter: strong constitutive promoter from cauliflower mosaic virus
   6166..6212    -  promoter       minimal CaMV 35S promoter: minimal 35S promoter from cauliflower mosaic virus
   6647..6802    +  CDS            lacZα (fragment) (sequence partly withheld): LacZα fragment of β-galactosidase; lacZ fragment
   6800..7100    +  rep_origin     M13 ori (fragment) (sequence partly withheld): M13 bacteriophage origin of replication; arrow indicates direction of (+) strand synthesis
   7101..7231    +  CDS            lacI (fragment): lac repressor; lacI; The lac repressor binds to the lac operator to inhibit transcription in E. coli. This inhibition can be relieved by adding lactose or isopropyl-β-D-thiogalactopyranoside (IPTG).
   7285..7309    -  misc_feature   LB T-DNA repeat: left border repeat from nopaline C58 T-DNA
   8818..8881    -  CDS            TetR (fragment): tetracycline resistance regulatory protein; tetR
   8905..10053   -  CDS            trfA: trans-acting replication protein that binds to and activates oriV
  10352..11146   -  CDS            KanR: aminoglycoside phosphotransferase; aphA-3; confers resistance to kanamycin
  11338..12105   +  mobile_element IS1: prokaryotic transposable element IS1
  12114..12263   -  CDS            satA (fragment): STA_BACSU - Also known as yyaR. Experimental evidence at protein level: Swiss-Prot protein existence level 1. Involved in resistance to streptothricin, a broad-spectrum antibiotic produced by streptomycetes. Detoxifies streptothricin via acetylation of the beta amino group of the first beta-lysyl moiety of streptothricin. From Bacillus subtilis (strain 168).
  12262..12456   -  CDS            satA (fragment): STA_BACSU - Also known as yyaR. Experimental evidence at protein level: Swiss-Prot protein existence level 1. Involved in resistance to streptothricin, a broad-spectrum antibiotic produced by streptomycetes. Detoxifies streptothricin via acetylation of the beta amino group of the first beta-lysyl moiety of streptothricin. From Bacillus subtilis (strain 168).
  12459..12734   -  CDS            klaC (fragment): KLAC_ECOLX - Also known as telB. Protein predicted: Swiss-Prot protein existence level 4. Belongs to the kla operon, which is associated with cryptic tellurite resistance, and IncW plasmid fertility inhibition. From Escherichia coli.
  12798..13429   -  rep_origin     oriV: incP origin of replication
  13566..13937   -  CDS            traJ: oriT-recognizing protein; traJ
  13970..14079   -  oriT           oriT: incP origin of transfer
  14211..14401   +  rep_origin     ori (fragment): high-copy-number ColE1/pMB1/pBR322/pUC origin of replication
  14760..15410   -  CDS            TetR: tetracycline resistance regulatory protein; tetR
  15516..15765   +  CDS            TcR (fragment): tetracycline efflux protein; tetA; confers resistance to tetracycline
  15875..15899   -  misc_feature   RB T-DNA repeat: right border repeat from nopaline C58 T-DNA
  16055..16238   +  promoter       NOS promoter: nopaline synthase promoter NOS promoter
  16259..17053   +  CDS            NeoR/KanR: aminoglycoside phosphotransferase from Tn5; aph(3')-II (or nptII); confers resistance to neomycin, kanamycin, and G418 (Geneticin®)
  17074..17223   +  CDS            ble (fragment): BLE_KLEPN - Experimental evidence at protein level: Swiss-Prot protein existence level 1. Binding protein with a strong affinity to the bleomycin family of antibiotics. Binds to CL990; an antimitotic-antibiotic compound. From Klebsiella pneumoniae.
  17230..17436   +  CDS            ocd (fragment): OCD_AGRFC - Experimental evidence at protein level: Swiss-Prot protein existence level 1. Catalyzes the conversion of L-ornithine into L-proline with release of ammonia. Is involved in the utilization of nopaline, a catabolic pathway that proceeds through L-arginine and L-ornithine to L-proline. Nopaline is a predominant opine in plant cells transformed with Ti plasmid pTiC58. From Agrobacterium fabrum (strain C58 / ATCC 33970) (Agrobacterium tumefaciens (strain C58)).
  17443..17695   +  terminator     NOS terminator: nopaline synthase terminator and poly(A) signal
  17699..18142   +  CDS            M13 gene III (fragment) (sequence partly withheld): pIII; III; minor coat protein
  18141..18231   +  CDS            lacI (fragment): lac repressor; lacI; The lac repressor binds to the lac operator to inhibit transcription in E. coli. This inhibition can be relieved by adding lactose or isopropyl-β-D-thiogalactopyranoside (IPTG).
  18244..18265   +  protein_bind   CAP binding site: CAP binding activates transcription in the presence of cAMP. E. coli catabolite activator protein
  18280..18310   +  promoter       lac promoter: promoter for the E. coli lac operon
  18314..18336   +  protein_bind   lac operator (fragment): The lac repressor binds to the lac operator to inhibit transcription in E. coli. This inhibition can be relieved by adding lactose or isopropyl-β-D-thiogalactopyranoside (IPTG). lac repressor encoded by lacI
  18389..18641   -  terminator     NOS terminator: nopaline synthase terminator and poly(A) signal
  18716..18740   +  protein_bind   attB2: mutant version of attB; recombination site for the Gateway® BP reaction BP Clonase™
  18760..409     -  CDS            APXS (across the origin): APXS_ARATH - Experimental evidence at protein level: Swiss-Prot protein existence level 1. Plays a key role in hydrogen peroxide removal. From Arabidopsis thaliana (Mouse-ear cress).
>Addgene plasmid #84738 | pGem-sHyper:sAPX | addgene full sequence | sequence record 180317 | Addgene NGS Result
TACCAGCATCATGCCAACCTAATCTAACCAAAATCGGATGGCAGAATTTGGTGCTGAGAAGCTCTTTGAT
ATCTTCTCTAGCGTTCTTCAACTGATCAGGATCTGAAGATGAAGATTTAGTAGCGGCGGTGGTGGAGTTG
AAACTCCGATTCACCGACGCAATTCGATATTTCTTCTGAGAGAGGGATGAAGAAGAAGAGAGACGTGGAG
AAGAGACGAGAGATCTGACGAAGGAGAGAGAGGAGGAAGCGGAGAGAGTGAGAGTGGATCTGGAGGAGGA
GGAGGAGGAGCGGAGGAGAAGAGAAGCGGCGGTGGTAGATCGGAGAGAAGAAGACATTGTTGTTGTTGTT
GTTGTGGGAGGAGGAGAAAGGAGGGTTCCGTTGAGTGTGAGAGACACACGCTCTGCCATGGTGAAGGGGG
CGGCCGCGGAGCCTGCTTTTTTGTACAAACTTGTTCTAGAAGGATTGGTTGAGTATCTGATGATCCTTCA
AATGGGAATGAATGCCTTCTTATATAGAGGGAATTCTTTTGTGGTCGTCACTGCGTTCGTCATACGCATT
AGTGAGTGGGCTGTCAGGACAGCTCTTTTCCACGTTATTTTGTTCCCCACTTGTACTAGAGGAATCTGCT
TTATCTTTGCAATAAAGGCAAAGATGCTTTTGGTAGGTGCGCCTAACAATTCTGCACCATTCCTTTTTTG
TCTGGTCCCCACAAGCCAGCTGCTCGATGTTGACAAGATTACTTTCAAAGATGCCCACTAACTTTAAGTC
TTCGGTGGATGTCTTTTTCTGAAACTTACTGACCATGATGCATGTGCTGGAACAGTAGTTTACTTTGATT
GAAGATTCTTCATTGATCTCCTGTAGCTTTTGGCTAATGGTTTGGAGACTCTGTACCCTGACCTTGTTGA
GGCTTTGGACTGAGAATTCTTCCTTACAAACCTTTGAGGATGGGAGTTCCTTCTTGGTTTTGGCGATACC
AATTTGAATAAAGTGATATGGCTCGTACCTTGTTGATTGAACCCAATCTGGAATGCTGCTAAATCCTGAG
CTCAAGCTTGCATGCCTGCAGGTCCCCAGATTAGCCTTTTCAATTTCAGAAAGAATGCTAACCCACAGAT
GGTTAGAGAGGCTTACGCAGCAGGTCTCATCAAGACGATCTACCCGAGCAATAATCTCCAGGAAATCAAA
TACCTTCCCAAGAAGGTTAAAGATGCAGTCAAAAGATTCAGGACTAACTGCATCAAGAACACAGAGAAAG
ATATATTTCTCAAGATCAGAAGTACTATTCCAGTATGGACGATTCAAGGCTTGCTTCACAAACCAAGGCA
AGTAATAGAGATTGGAGTCTCTAAAAAGGTAGTTCCCACTGAATCAAAGGCCATGGAGTCAAAGATTCAA
ATAGAGGACCTAACAGAACTCGCCGTAAAGACTGGCGAACAGTTCATACAGAGTCTCTTACGACTCAATG
ACAAGAAGAAAATCTTCGTCAACATGGTGGAGCACGACACACTTGTCTACTCCAAAAATATCAAAGATAC
AGTCTCAGAAGACCAAAGGGCAATTGAGACTTTTCAACAAAGGGTAATATCCGGAAACCTCCTCGGATTC
CATTGCCCAGCTATCTGTCACTTTATTGTGAAGATAGTGGAAAAGGAAGGTGGCTCCTACAAATGCCATC
ATTGCGATAAAGGAAAGGCCATCGTTGAAGATGCCTCTGCCGACAGTGGTCCCAAAGATGGACCCCCACC
CACGAGGAGCATCGTGGAAAAAGAAGACGTTCCAACCACGTCTTCAAAGCAAGTGGATTGATGTGATATC
TCCACTGACGTAAGGGATGACGCACAATCCCACTATCCTTCGCAAGACCCTTCCTCTATATAAGGAAGTT
CATTTCATTTGGAGAGAACACGGGGGACTCTAGAGTTATCAACAAGTTTGTACAAAAAAGCAGGCTCCGC
GGCCGCCCCCTTCACCATGGCTTCCTCTATGCTCTCTTCCGCTACTATGGTTGCCTCTCCGGCTCAGGCC
ACTATGGTCGCTCCTTTCAACGGACTTAAGTCCTCCGCTGCCTTCCCAGCCACCCGCAAGGCTAACAACG
ACATTACTTCCATCACAAGCAACGGCGGAAGAGTTAACTGCATGCAGGTGTGGCCTCCGATTGGAAAGAA
GAAGTTTGAGACTCTCTCTTACCTTCCTGACCTTACCGATTCCGAAAAGCTTGAAATGGCTTCTCAACAG
GGTGAGACTATGTCAGGACCATTGCATATCGGTCTAATCCCAACAGTTGGACCTTACTTACTTCCTCACA
TTATCCCAATGCTACACCAAACTTTCCCTAAACTTGAAATGTACCTTCACGAGGCACAGACTCATCAACT
ATTGGCCCAGTTAGATAGTGGTAAACTTGATTGTGTCATACTAGCTTTGGTAAAGGAATCCGAGGCATTC
ATAGAAGTGCCTCTTTTCGATGAACCTATGCTTTTAGCAATCTATGAAGATCACCCATGGGCCAATAGAG
AATGCGTTCCAATGGCAGATTTGGCCGGTGAGAAACTTCTAATGCTTGAGGATGGACACTGCTTGAGGGA
TCAAGCTATGTCCGCCGGTTACAATTCAGATAACGTCTATATCATGGCCGACAAACAGAAGAATGGTATA
AAGGCCAACTTCAAAATTAGACATAACGTGGAAGATGGTTCCGTACAACTAGCAGACCATTATCAACAGA
ACACCCCAATCGGTGACGGACCTGTTTTACTTCCAGATAACCACTACCTATCTTTTCAGTCTGTCCTATC
CAAAGACCCAAATGAGAAAAGGGATCACATGGTGTTGCTTGAGTTCGTAACCGCTGCCGGTATTACTCTT
GGTATGGATGAGCTATACAATGTAGACGGAGGTAGTGGAGGTACAGGTTCCAAGGGAGAAGAGTTGTTCA
CAGGAGTTGTCCCAATATTAGTAGAACTTGATGGTGACGTGAACGGTCACAAATTTTCAGTCTCCGGAGA
AGGTGAGGGTGACGCAACCTACGGAAAACTAACATTGAAATTAATCTGTACAACTGGAAAACTTCCTGTC
CCATGGCCAACATTAGTAACAACCTTAGGTTACGGTTTAAAGTGCTTCGCAAGATATCCTGACCATATGA
AGCAACATGACTTCTTCAAGAGTGCTATGCCTGAGGGATATGTGCAAGAGAGGACTATATTCTTCAAAGA
CGACGGTAATTATAAAACTAGGGCAGAAGTGAAGTTTGAGGGAGATACTTTGGTGAATAGAATAGAGCTT
AAAGGTATCGGATTCAAAGAGGACGGAAATATTCTTGGACACAAGCTAGAGTACAACGGAACCGGATTTT
GCTTCGAAGCCGGTGCTGACGAGGATACTCACTTCAGGGCTACATCACTAGAAACCTTGAGGAACATGGT
AGCCGCAGGAAGTGGAATAACTTTGTTACCAGCACTTGCCGTGCCACCAGAGAGGAAGAGGGATGGTGTA
GTTTATCTTCCATGCATTAAACCAGAGCCAAGAAGGACCATTGGATTGGTCTACAGGCCAGGTTCACCAT
TGAGATCAAGGTATGAACAGTTAGCAGAGGCTATAAGAGCCAGGATGGATGGTCACTTTGATAAGGTTTT
GAAGCAAGCAGTGTGAAAGGGTGGGCGCGCCGACCCAGCTTTCTTGTACAAAGTGGTTGATAACAGCGCT
TAGAGCTCGAATTTCCCCGATCGTTCAAACATTTGGCAATAAAGTTTCTTAAGATTGAATCCTGTTGCCG
GTCTTGCGATGATTATCATATAATTTCTGTTGAATTACGTTAAGCATGTAATAATTAACATGTAATGCAT
GACGTTATTTATGAGATGGGTTTTTATGATTAGAGTCCCGCAATTATACATTTAATACGCGATAGAAAAC
AAAATATAGCGCGCAAACTAGGATAAATTATCGCGCGCGGTGTCATCTATGTTACTAGATCGGGAATTAG
CTTCATCAACGCAAGACATGCGCACGACCGTCTGACAGGAGAGGAATTTCCGACGAGCACAGAAAGGACT
TGCTCTTGGACGTAGGCCTATTTCTCAGGCACATGTATCAAGTGTTCGGACGTGGGTTTTCGATGGTGTA
TCAGCCGCCGCCAACTGGGAGATGAGGAGGCTTTCTTGGGGGGCAGTCAGCAGTTCATTTCACAAGACAG
AGGAACTTGTAAGGAGATGCACTGATTTATCTTGGCGCAAACCAGCAGGACGAATTAGTGGGAATAGCCC
GCGAATATCTAAGTTATGCCTGTCGGCATGAGCAGAAACTTCCAATTCGAAACAGTTTGGAGAGGTTGTT
TTTGGGCATACCTTTTGTTAGTCAGCCTCTCGATTGCTCATCGTCATTACACAGTACCGAAGTTTGATCG
ATCTAGTAACATAGATGACACCGCGCGCGATAATTTATCCTAGTTTGCGCGCTATATTTTGTTTTCTATC
GCGTATTAAATGTATAATTGCGGGACTCTAATCATAAAAACCCATCTCATAAATAACGTCATGCATTACA
TGTTAATTATTACATGCTTAACGTAATTCAACAGAAATTATATGATAATCATCGCAAGACCGGCAACAGG
ATTCAATCTTAAGAAACTTTATTGCCAAATGTTTGAACGATCTGCTTCGACGCACTCCTTCTTTACTCCA
CCATCTCGTCCTTATTGAAAACGTGGGTAGCACCAAAACGAATCAAGTCGCTGGAACTGAAGTTACCAAT
CACGCTGGATGATTTGCCAGTTGGATTAATCTTGCCTTTCCCCGCATGAATAATATTGATGAATGCATGC
GTGAGGGGTATTTCGATTTTGGCAATAGCTGCAATTGCCGCGACATCCTCCAACGAGCATAATTCTTCAG
AAAAATAGCGATGTTCCATGTTGTCAGGGCATGCATGATGCACGTTATGAGGTGACGGTGCTAGGCAGTA
TTCCCTCAAAGTTTCATAGTCAGTATCATATTCATCATTGCATTCCTGCAAGAGAGAATTGAGACGCAAT
CCACACGCTGCGGCAACCTTCCGGCGTTCGTGGTCTATTTGCTCTTGGACGTTGCAAACGTAAGTGTTGG
ATCCCGGTCGGCATCTACTCTATTCCTTTGCCCTCGGACGAGTGCTGGGGCGTCGGTTTCCACTATCGGC
GAGTACTTCTACACAGCCATCGGTCCAGACGGCCGCGCTTCTGCGGGCGATTTGTGTACGCCCGACAGTC
CCGGCTCCGGATCGGACGATTGCGTCGCATCGACCCTGCGCCCAAGCTGCATCATCGAAATTGCCGTCAA
CCAAGCTCTGATAGAGTTGGTCAAGACCAATGCGGAGCATATACGCCCGGAGCCGCGGCGATCCTGCAAG
CTCCGGATGCCTCCGCTCGAAGTAGCGCGTCTGCTGCTCCATACAAGCCAACCACGGCCTCCAGAAGAAG
ATGTTGGCGACCTCGTATTGGGAATCCCCGAACATCGCCTCGCTCCAGTCAATGACCGCTGTTATGCGGC
CATTGTCCGTCAGGACATTGTTGGAGCCGAAATCCGCGTGCACGAGGTGCCGGACTTCGGGGCAGTCCTC
GGCCCAAAGCATCAGCTCATCGAGAGCCTGCGCGACGGACGCACTGACGGTGTCGTCCATCACAGTTTGC
CAGTGATACACATGGGGATCAGCAATCGCGCATATGAAATCACGCCATGTAGTGTATTGACCGATTCCTT
GCGGTCCGAATGGGCCGAACCCGCTCGTCTGGCTAAGATCGGCCGCAGCGATCGCATCCATGGCCTCCGC
GACCGGCTGCAGAACAGCGGGCAGTTCGGTTTCAGGCAGGTCTTGCAACGTGACACCCTGTGCACGGCGG
GAGATGCAATAGGTCAGGCTCTCGCTGAATTCCCCAATGTCAAGCACTTCCGGAATCGGGAGCGCGGCCG
ATGCAAAGTGCCGATAAACATAACGATCTTTGTAGAAACCATCGGCGCAGCTATTTACCCGCAGGACATA
TCCACGCCCTCCTACATCGAAGCTGAAAGCACGAGATTCTTCGCCCTCCGAGAGCTGCATCAGGTCGGAG
ACGCTGTCGAACTTTTCGATCAGAAACTTCTCGACAGACGTCGCGGTGAGTTCAGGCTTTTTCATATCGG
GGTCGTCCTCTCCAAATGAAATGAACTTCCTTATATAGAGGAAGGGTCTTGCGAAGGATAGTGGGATTGT
GCGTCATCCCTTACGTCAGTGGAGATATCACATCAATCCACTTGCTTTGAAGACGTGGTTGGAACGTCTT
CTTTTTCCACGATGCTCCTCGTGGGTGGGGGTCCATCTTTGGGACCACTGTCGGCAGAGGCATCTTGAAC
GATAGCCTTTCCTTTATCGCAATGATGGCATTTGTAGGTGCCACCTTCCTTTTCTACTGTCCTTTTGATG
AAGTGACAGATAGCTGGGCAATGGAATCCGAGGAGGTTTCCCGATATTACCCTTTGTTGAAAAGTCTCAA
TAGCCCTTTGGTCTTCTGAGACTGTATCTTTGATATTCTTGGAGTAGACGAGAGTGTCGTGCTCCACCAT
GTTGACGGATCTCTAGGACGCGTCGACGCGTCGACGCGTCGACGCGTCGACGCGTCCTAGAAGCTAATTC
ACTGGCCGTCGTTTTACAACGTCGTGACTGGGAAAACCCTGGCGTTACCCAACTTAATCGCCTTGCAGCA
CATCCCCCTTTCGCCAGCTGGCGTAATAGCGAAGAGGCCCGCACCGATCGCCCTTCCCAACAGTTGCGCA
GCCTGAATG
[44 nt withheld, positions 6800-6843]
C
[141 nt withheld, positions 6845-6985]
CCTTTGACGTTGGAGTCCACGTTCTTT
[37 nt withheld, positions 7013-7049]
ACCCTATCTCGGGCTATTCTTTTGATTTATAAGGGATTTTGCCGATTTCGGAACCACCATCAAACAGGAT
TTTCGCCTGCTGGGGCAAACCAGCGTGGACCGCTTGCTGCAACTCTCTCAGGGCCAGGCGGTGAAGGGCA
ATCAGCTGTTGCCCGTCTCACTGGTGAAAAGAAAAACCACCCCAGTACATTAAAAACGTCCGCAATGTGT
TATTAAGTTGTCTAAGCGTCAATTTGTTTACACCACAATATATCCTGCCACCAGCCAGCCAACAGCTCCC
CGACCGGCAGCTCGGCACAAAATCACCACTCGATACAGGCAGCCCATCAGTCCGGGACGGCGTCAGCGGG
AGAGCCGTTGTAAGGCGGCAGACTTTGCTCATGTTACCGATGCTATTCGGAAGAACGGCAACTAAGCTGC
CGGGTTTGAAACACGGATGATCTCGCGGAGGGTAGCATGTTGATTGTAACGATGACAGAGCGTTGCTGCC
TGTGATCAAATATCATCTCCCTCGCAGAGATCCGAATTATCAGCCTTCTTATTCATTTCTCGCTTAACCG
TGACAGGCTGTCGATCTTGAGAACTATGCCGACATAATAGGAAATCGCTGGATAAAGCCGCTGAGGAAGC
TGAGTGGCGCTATTTCTTTAGAAGTGAACGTTGACGATATCAACTCCCCTATCCATTGCTCACCGAATGG
TACAGGTCGGGGACCCGAAGTTCCGACTGTCGGCCTGATGCATCCCCGGCTGATCGACCCCAGATCTGGG
GCTGAGAAAGCCCAGTAAGGAAACAACTGTAGGTTCGAGTCGCGAGATCCCCCGGAACCAAAGGAAGTAG
GTTAAACCCGCTCCGATCAGGCCGAGCCACGCCAGGCCGAGAACATTGGTTCCTGTAGGCATCGGGATTG
GCGGATCAAACACTAAAGCTACTGGAACGAGCAGAAGTCCTCCGGCCGCCAGTTGCCAGGCGGTAAAGGT
GAGCAGAGGCACGGGAGGTTGCCACTTGCGGGTCAGCACGGTTCCGAACGCCATGGAAACCGCCCCCGCC
AGGCCCGCTGCGACGCCGACAGGATCTAGCGCTGCGTTTGGTGTCAACACCAACAGCGCCACGCCCGCAG
TTCCGCAAATAGCCCCCAGGACCGCCATCAATCGTATCGGGCTACCTAGCAGAGCGGCAGAGATGAACAC
GACCATCAGCGGCTGCACAGCGCCTACCGTCGCCGCGACCCCGCCCGGCAGGCGGTAGACCGAAATAAAC
AACAAGCTCCAGAATAGCGAAATATTAAGTGCGCCGAGGATGAAGATGCGCATCCACCAGATTCCCGTTG
GAATCTGTCGGACGATCATCACGAGCAATAAACCCGCCGGCAACGCCCGCAGCAGCATACCGGCGACCCC
TCGGCCTCGCTGTTCGGGCTCCACGAAAACGCCGGACAGATGCGCCTTGTGAGCGTCCTTGGGGCCGTCC
TCCTGTTTGAAGACCGACAGCCCAATGATCTCGCCGTCGATGTAGGCGCCGAATGCCACGGCATCTCGCA
ACCGTTCAGCGAACGCCTCCATGGGCTTTTTCTCCTCGTGCTCGTAAACGGACCCGAACATCTCTGGAGC
TTTCTTCAGGGCCGACAATCGGATCTCGCGGAAATCCTGCACGTCGGCCGCTCCAAGCCGTCGAATCTGA
GCCTTAATCACAATTGTCAATTTTAATCCTCTGTTTATCGGCAGTTCGTAGAGCGCGCCGTGCGTCCCGA
GCGATACTGAGCGAAGCAAGTGCGTCGAGCAGTGCCCGCTTGTTCCTGAAATGCCAGTAAAGCGCTGGCT
GCTGAACCCCCAGCCGGAACTGACCCCACAAGGCCCTAGCGTTTGCAATGCACCAGGTCATCATTGACCC
AGGCGTGTTCCACCAGGCCGCTGCCTCGCAACTCTTCGCAGGCTTCGCCGACCTGCTCGCGCCACTTCTT
CACGCGGGTGGAATCCGATCCGCACATGAGGCGGAAGGTTTCCAGCTTGAGCGGGTACGGCTCCCGGTGC
GAGCTGAAATAGTCGAACATCCGTCGGGCCGTCGGCGACAGCTTGCGGTACTTCTCCCATATGAATTTCG
TGTAGTGGTCGCCAGCAAACAGCACGACGATTTCCTCGTCGATCAGGACCTGGCAACGGGACGTTTTCTT
GCCACGGTCCAGGACGCGGAAGCGGTGCAGCAGCGACACCGATTCCAGGTGCCCAACGCGGTCGGACGTG
AAGCCCATCGCCGTCGCCTGTAGGCGCGACAGGCATTCCTCGGCCTTCGTGTAATACCGGCCATTGATCG
ACCAGCCCAGGTCCTGGCAAAGCTCGTAGAACGTGAAGGTGATCGGCTCGCCGATAGGGGTGCGCTTCGC
GTACTCCAACACCTGCTGCCACACCAGTTCGTCATCGTCGGCCCGCAGCTCGACGCCGGTGTAGGTGATC
TTCACGTCCTTGTTGACGTGGAAAATGACCTTGTTTTGCAGCGCCTCGCGCGGGATTTTCTTGTTGCGCG
TGGTGAACAGGGCAGAGCGGGCCGTGTCGTTTGGCATCGCTCGCATCGTGTCCGGCCACGGCGCAATATC
GAACAAGGAAAGCTGCATTTCCTTGATCTGCTGCTTCGTGTGTTTCAGCAACGCGGCCTGCTTGGCCTCG
CTGACCTGTTTTGCCAGGTCCTCGCCGGCGGTTTTTCGCTTCTTGGTCGTCATAGTTCCTCGCGTGTCGA
TGGTCATCGACTTCGCCAAACCTGCCGCCTCCTGTTCGAGACGACGCGAACGCTCCACGGCGGCCGATGG
CGCGGGCAGGGCAGGGGGAGCCAGTTGCACGCTGTCGCGCTCGATCTTGGCCGTAGCTTGCTGGACCATC
GAGCCGACGGACTGGAAGGTTTCGCGGGGCGCACGCATGACGGTGCGGCTTGCGATGGTTTCGGCATCCT
CGGCGGAAAACCCCGCGTCGATCAGTTCTTGCCTGTATGCCTTCCGGTCAAACGTCCGATTCATTCACCC
TCCTTGCGGGATTGCCCCGACTCACGCCGGGGCAATGTGCCCTTATTCCTGATTTGACCCGCCTGGTGCC
TTGGTGTCCAGATAATCCACCTTATCGGCAATGAAGTCGGTCCCGTAGACCGTCTGGCCGTCCTTCTCGT
ACTTGGTATTCCGAATCTTGCCCTGCACGAATACCAGCGACCCCTTGCCCAAATACTTGCCGTGGGCCTC
GGCCTGAGAGCCAAAACACTTGATGCGGAAGAAGTCGGTGCGCTCCTGCTTGTCGCCGGCATCGTTGCGC
CACATCTAGGTACTAAAACAATTCATCCAGTAAAATATAATATTTTATTTTCTCCCAATCAGGCTTGATC
CCCAGTAAGTCAAAAAATAGCTCGACATACTGTTCTTCCCCGATATCCTCCCTGATCGACCGGACGCAGA
AGGCAATGTCATACCACTTGTCCGCCCTGCCGCTTCTCCCAAGATCAATAAAGCCACTTACTTTGCCATC
TTTCACAAAGATGTTGCTGTCTCCCAGGTCGCCGTGGGAAAAGACAAGTTCCTCTTCGGGCTTTTCCGTC
TTTAAAAAATCATACAGCTCGCGCGGATCTTTAAATGGAGTGTCTTCTTCCCAGTTTTCGCAATCCACAT
CGGCCAGATCGTTATTCAGTAAGTAATCCAATTCGGCTAAGCGGCTGTCTAAGCTATTCGTATAGGGACA
ATCCGATATGTCGATGGAGTGAAAGAGCCTGATGCACTCCGCATACAGCTCGATAATCTTTTCAGGGCTT
TGTTCATCTTCATACTCTTCCGAGCAAAGGACGCCATCGGCCTCACTCATGAGCAGATTGCTCCAGCCAT
CATGCCGTTCAAAGTGCAGGACCTTTGGAACAGGCAGCTTTCCTTCCAGCCATAGCATCATGTCCTTTTC
CCGTTCCACATCATAGGTGGTCCCTTTATACCGGCTGTCCGTCATTTTTAAATATAGGTTTTCATTTTCT
CCCACCAGCTTATATACCTTAGCAGGAGACATTCCTTCCGTATCTTTTACGCAGCGGTATTTTTCGATCA
GTTTTTTCAATTCCGGTGATATTCTCATTTTAGCCATTTATTATTTCCTTCCTCTTTTCTACAGTATTTA
AAGATACCCCAAGAAGCTAATTATAACAAGACGAACTCCAATTCACTGTTCCTTGCATTCTAAAACCTTA
AATACCAGAAAACAGCTTTTTCAAAGTTGTTTTCAAAGTTGGCGTATAACATAGTATCGACGGAGCCGAT
TTTGAAACCACAATTATGGGTGATGCTGCCAACTTACTGATTTAGTGTATGATGGTGTTTTTGAGGTGCT
CCAGTGGCTTCTGTTTCTATCAGCTGTCCCTCCTGTTCAGCTACTGACGGGGTGGTGCGTAACGGCAAAA
GCACCGCCGGACATCAGCGCTATCTCTGCTCTCACTGCCGTAAAACATGGCAACTGCAGTTCACTTACAC
CGCTTCTCAACCCGGTACGCACCAGAAAATCATTGATATGGCCATGAATGGCGTTGGATGCCGGGCAACA
GCCCGCATTATGGGCGTTGGCCTCAACACGATTTTACGTCACTTAAAAAACTCAGGCCGCAGTCGGTAAC
CTCGCGCATACAGCCGGGCAGTGACGTCATCGTCTGCGCGGAAATGGACGAACAGTGGGGCTATGTCGGG
GCTAAATCGCGCCAGCGCTGGCTGTTTTACGCGTATGACAGTCTCCGGAAGACGGTTGTTGCGCACGTAT
TCGGTGAACGCACTATGGCGACGCTGGGGCGTCTTATGAGCCTGCTGTCACCCTTTGACGTGGTGATATG
GATGACGGATGGCTGGCCGCTGTATGAATCCCGCCTGAAGGGAAAGCTGCACGTAATCAGCAAGCGATAT
ACGCAGCGAATTGAGCGGCATAACCTGAATCTGAGGCAGCACCTGGCACGGCTGGGACGGAAGTCGCTGT
CGTTCTCAAAATCGGTGGAGCTGCATGACAAAGTCATCGGGCATTATCTGAACATAAAACACTATCAATA
AGTTGGAGTCATTACCCAATTATGATAGAATTTACAAGCTATAAGGTTATTGTCCTGGGTTTCAAGCATT
AGTCCATGCAAGTTTTTATGCTTTGCCCATTCTATAGATATATTGATAAGCGCGCTGCCTATGCCTTGCC
CCCTGAAATCCTTACATACGGCGATATCTTCTATATAAAAGATATATTATCTTATCAGTATTGTCAATAT
ATTCAAGGCAATCTGCCTCCTCATCCTCTTCATCCTCTTCGTCTTGGTAGCTTTTTAAATATGGCGCTTC
ATAGAGTAATTCTGTAAAGGTCCAATTCTCGTTTTCATACCTCGGTATAATCTTACCTATCACCTCAAAT
GGTTCGCTGGGTTTATCGCACCCCCGAACACGAGCACGGCACCCGCGACCACTATGCCAAGAATGCCCAA
GGTAAAAATTGCCGGCCCCGCCATGAAGTCCGTGAATGCCCCGACGGCCGAAGTGAAGGGCAGGCCGCCA
CCCAGGCCGCCGCCCTCACTGCCCGGCACCTGGTCGCTGAATGTCGATGCCAGCACCTGCGGCACGTCAA
TGCTTCCGGGCGTCGCGCTCGGGCTGATCGCCCATCCCGTTACTGCCCCGATCCCGGCAATGGCAAGGAC
TGCCAGCGCTGCCATTTTTGGGGTGAGGCCGTTCGCGGCCGAGGGGCGCAGCCCCTGGGGGGATGGGAGG
CCCGCGTTAGCGGGCCGGGAGGGTTCGAGAAGGGGGGGCACCCCCCTTCGGCGTGCGCGGTCACGCGCAC
AGGGCGCAGCCCTGGTTAAAAACAAGGTTTATAAATATTGGTTTAAAAGCAGGTTAAAAGACAGGTTAGC
GGTGGCCGAAAAACGGGCGGAAACCCTTGCAAATGCTGGATTTTCTGCCTGTGGACAGCCCCTCAAATGT
CAATAGGTGCGCCCCTCATCTGTCAGCACTCTGCCCCTCAAGTGTCAAGGATCGCGCCCCTCATCTGTCA
GTAGTCGCGCCCCTCAAGTGTCAATACCGCAGGGCACTTATCCCCAGGCTTGTCCACATCATCTGTGGGA
AACTCGCGTAAAATCAGGCGTTTTCGCCGATTTGCGAGGCTGGCCAGCTCCACGTCGCCGGCCGAAATCG
AGCCTGCCCCTCATCTGTCAACGCCGCGCCGGGTGAGTCGGCCCCTCAAGTGTCAACGTCCGCCCCTCAT
CTGTCAGTGAGGGCCAAGTTTTCCGCGAGGTATCCACAACGCCGGCGGCCGCGGTGTCTCGCACACGGCT
TCGACGGCGTTTCTGGCGCGTTTGCAGGGCCATAGACGGCCGCCAGCCCAGCGGCGAGGGCAACCAGCCC
GGTGAGCGTCGGAAAGGCGCTCGGTCTTGCCTTGCTCGTCGGTGATGTACTTCACCAGCTCCGCGAAGTC
GCTCTTCTTGATGGAGCGCATGGGGACGTGCTTGGCAATCACGCGCACCCCCCGGCCGTTTTAGCGGCTA
AAAAAGTCATGGCTCTGCCCTCGGGCGGACCACGCCCATCATGACCTTGCCAAGCTCGTCCTGCTTCTCT
TCGATCTTCGCCAGCAGGGCGAGGATCGTGGCATCACCGAACCGCGCCGTGCGCGGGTCGTCGGTGAGCC
AGAGTTTCAGCAGGCCGCCCAGGCGGCCCAGGTCGCCATTGATGCGGGCCAGCTCGCGGACGTGCTCATA
GTCCACGACGCCCGTGATTTTGTAGCCCTGGCCGACGGCCAGCAGGTAGGCCGACAGGCTCATGCCGGCC
GCCGCCGCCTTTTCCTCAATCGCTCTTCGTTCGTCTGGAAGGCAGTACACCTTGATAGGTGGGCTGCCCT
TCCTGGTTGGCTTGGTTTCATCAGCCATCCGCTTGCCCTCATCTGTTACGCCGGCGGTAGCCGGCCAGCC
TCGCAGAGCAGGATTCCCGTTGAGCACCGCCAGGTGCGAATAAGGGACAGTGAAGAAGGAACACCCGCTC
GCGGGTGGGCCTACTTCACCTATCCTGCCCGGCTGACGCCGTTGGATACACCAAGGAAAGTCTACACGAA
CCCTTTGGCAAAATCCTGTATATCGTGCGAAAAAGGATGGATATACCGAAAAAATCGCTATAATGACCCC
GAAGCAGGGTTATGCAGCGGAAAAGCGCCACGCTTCCCGAAGGGAGAAAGGCGGACAGGTATCCGGTAAG
CGGCAGGGTCGGAACAGGAGAGCGCACGAGGGAGCTTCCAGGGGGAAACGCCTGGTATCTTTATAGTCCT
GTCGGGTTTCGCCACCTCTGACTTGAGCGTCGATTTTTGTGATGCTCGTCAGGGGGGCGGAGCCTATGGA
AAAACGCCAGCAACGCGGCCTTTTTACGGTTCCTGGCCTTTTGCTGGCCTTTTGCTCACATGTTCTTTCC
TGCGTTATCCCCTGATTCTGTGGATAACCGTATTACCGCCTTTGAGTGAGCTGATACCGCTCGCCGCAGC
CGAACGACCGAGCGCAGCGAGTCAGTGAGCGAGGAAGCGGAAGAGCGCCAGAAGGCCGCCAGAGAGGCCG
AGCGCGGCCGTGAGGCTTGGACGCTAGGGCAGGGCATGAAAAAGCCCGTAGCGGGCTGCTACGGGCGTCT
GACGCGGTGGAAAGGGGGAGGGGATGTTGTCTACATGGCTCTGCTGTAGTGAGTGGGTTGCGCTCCGGCA
GCGGTCCTGATCAATCGTCACCCTTTCTCGGTCCTTCAACGTTCCTGACAACGAGCCTCCTTTTCGCCAA
TCCATCGACAATCACCGCGAGTCCCTGCTCGAACGCTGCGTCCGGACCGGCTTCGTCGAAGGCGTCTATC
GCGGCCCGCAACAGCGGCGAGAGCGGAGCCTGTTCAACGGTGCCGCCGCGCTCGCCGGCATCGCTGTCGC
CGGCCTGCTCCTCAAGCACGGCCCCAACAGTGAAGTAGCTGATTGTCATCAGCGCATTGACGGCGTCCCC
GGCCGAAAAACCCGCCTCGCAGAGGAAGCGAAGCTGCGCGTCGGCCGTTTCCATCTGCGGTGCGCCCGGT
CGCGTGCCGGCATGGATGCGCGCGCCATCGCGGTAGGCGAGCAGCGCCTGCCTGAAGCTGCGGGCATTCC
CGATCAGAAATGAGCGCCAGTCGTCGTCGGCTCTCGGCACCGAATGCGTATGATTCTCCGCCAGCATGGC
TTCGGCCAGTGCGTCGAGCAGCGCCCGCTTGTTCCTGAAGTGCCAGTAAAGCGCCGGCTGCTGAACCCCC
AACCGTTCCGCCAGTTTGCGTGTCGTCAGACCGTCTACGCCGACCTCGTTCAACAGGTCCAGGGCGGCAC
GGATCACTGTATTCGGCTGCAACTTTGTCATGCTTGACACTTTATCACTGATAAACATAATATGTCCACC
AACTTATCAGTGATAAAGAATCCGCGCGTTCAATCGGACCAGCGGAGGCTGGTCCGGAGGCCAGACGTGA
AACCCAACATACCCCTGATCGTAATTCTGAGCACTGTCGCGCTCGACGCTGTCGGCATCGGCCTGATTAT
GCCGGTGCTGCCGGGCCTCCTGCGCGATCTGGTTCACTCGAACGACGTCACCGCCCACTATGGCATTCTG
CTGGCGCTGTATGCGTTGGTGCAATTTGCCTGCGCACCTGTGCTGGGCGCGCTGTCGGATCGTTTCGGGC
GGCGGCCAATCTTGCTCGTCTCGCTGGCCGGCGCCAGATCTGGGGAACCCTGTGGTTGGCATGCACATAC
AAATGGACGAACGGATAAACCTTTTCACGCCCTTTTAAATATCCGATTATTCTAATAAACGCTCTTTTCT
CTTAGGTTTACCCGCCAATATATCCTGTCAAACACTGATAGTTTAAACTGAAGGCGGGAAACGACAATCT
GATCATGAGCGGAGAATTAAGGGAGTCACGTTATGACCCCCGCCGATGACGCGGGACAAGCCGTTTTACG
TTTGGAACTGACAGAACCGCAACGTTGAAGGAGCCACTCAGCCGCGGGTTTCTGGAGTTTAATGAGCTAA
GCACATACGTCAGAAACCATTATTGCGCGTTCAAAAGTCGCCTAAGGTCACTATCAGCTAGCAAATATTT
CTTGTCAAAAATGCTCCACTGACGTTCCATAAATTCCCCTCGGTATCCAATTAGAGTCTCATATTCACTC
TCAATCCAAATAATCTGCACCGGATCTGGATCGTTTCGCATGATTGAACAAGATGGATTGCACGCAGGTT
CTCCGGCCGCTTGGGTGGAGAGGCTATTCGGCTATGACTGGGCACAACAGACAATCGGCTGCTCTGATGC
CGCCGTGTTCCGGCTGTCAGCGCAGGGGCGCCCGGTTCTTTTTGTCAAGACCGACCTGTCCGGTGCCCTG
AATGAACTGCAGGACGAGGCAGCGCGGCTATCGTGGCTGGCCACGACGGGCGTTCCTTGCGCAGCTGTGC
TCGACGTTGTCACTGAAGCGGGAAGGGACTGGCTGCTATTGGGCGAAGTGCCGGGGCAGGATCTCCTGTC
ATCTCACCTTGCTCCTGCCGAGAAAGTATCCATCATGGCTGATGCAATGCGGCGGCTGCATACGCTTGAT
CCGGCTACCTGCCCATTCGACCACCAAGCGAAACATCGCATCGAGCGAGCACGTACTCGGATGGAAGCCG
GTCTTGTCGATCAGGATGATCTGGACGAAGAGCATCAGGGGCTCGCGCCAGCCGAACTGTTCGCCAGGCT
CAAGGCGCGCATGCCCGACGGCGATGATCTCGTCGTGACCCATGGCGATGCCTGCTTGCCGAATATCATG
GTGGAAAATGGCCGCTTTTCTGGATTCATCGACTGTGGCCGGCTGGGTGTGGCGGACCGCTATCAGGACA
TAGCGTTGGCTACCCGTGATATTGCTGAAGAGCTTGGCGGCGAATGGGCTGACCGCTTCCTCGTGCTTTA
CGGTATCGCCGCTCCCGATTCGCAGCGCATCGCCTTCTATCGCCTTCTTGACGAGTTCTTCTGAGCGGGA
CTCTGGGGTTCGAAATGACCGACCAAGCGACGCCCAACCTGCCATCACGAGATTTCGATTCCACCGCCGC
CTTCTATGAAAGGTTGGGCTTCGGAATCGTTTTCCGGGACGCCGGCTGGATGATCCTCCAGCGCGGGGAT
CTCATGCTGGAGTTCTTCGCCCACGGGATCTCTGCGGAACAGGCGGTCGAAGGTGCCGATATCATTACGA
CAGCAACGGCCGACAAGCACAACGCCACGATCCTGAGCGACAATATGATCGGGCCCGGCGTCCACATCAA
CGGCGTCGGCGGCGACTGCCCAGGCAAGACCGAGATGCACCGCGATATCTTGCTGCGTTCGGATATTTTC
GTGGAGTTCCCGCCACAGACCCGGATGATCCCCGATCGTTCAAACATTTGGCAATAAAGTTTCTTAAGAT
TGAATCCTGTTGCCGGTCTTGCGATGATTATCATATAATTTCTGTTGAATTACGTTAAGCATGTAATAAT
TAACATGTAATGCATGACGTTATTTATGAGATGGGTTTTTATGATTAGAGTCCCGCAATTATACATTTAA
TACGCGATAGAAAACAAAATATAGCGCGCAAACTAGGATAAATTATCGCGCGCGGTGTCATCTATGTTAC
TAGATCGGGCCTCCTGTC
[82 nt withheld, positions 17708-17789]
GCTCTGAGGGA
[161 nt withheld, positions 17801-17961]
T
[41 nt withheld, positions 17963-18003]
T
[62 nt withheld, positions 18005-18066]
A
[35 nt withheld, positions 18068-18102]
CCTCCCTCAATCGGTTGAATGTCGCCCTTTTGTCTTTGGCCCAATACGCAAACCGCCTCTCCCCGCGCGT
TGGCCGATTCATTAATGCAGCTGGCACGACAGGTTTCCCGACTGGAAAGCGGGCAGTGAGCGCAACGCAA
TTAATGTGAGTTAGCTCACTCATTAGGCACCCCAGGCTTTACACTTTATGCTTCCGGCTCGTATGTTGTG
TGGAATTGTGAGCGGATAACAATTTCACACAGGAAACAGCTATGACCATGATTACGCCAAGCTTCCTAGG
ATCCCCGATCTAGTAACATAGATGACACCGCGCGCGATAATTTATCCTAGTTTGCGCGCTATATTTTGTT
TTCTATCGCGTATTAAATGTATAATTGCGGGACTCTAATCATAAAAACCCATCTCATAAATAACGTCATG
CATTACATGTTAATTATTACATGCTTAACGTAATTCAACAGAAATTATATGATAATCATCGCAAGACCGG
CAACAGGATTCAATCTTAAGAAACTTTATTGCCAAATGTTTGAACGATCGGGAATTGGATCCGGTACCGA
GCTCGGATCCACTAGTAACGGCCGCCAGTGTGCTGGAATTCGCCCTTGGATCCACCACTTTGTACAAGAA
AGCTGGGTCGGCGCGCCCACCCTTTTAGATAACGATACCCTCCGGAGGGTTAAATTCTGCTCCAAGATTG
CTGAGCTTCGCATGGGCTACAGCGTAATCCTTGAAAAATGCATCCTGATCTGCAGCATACTTTTCAGCAT
AGACCTTGAAAGAAGAATCTTCGAAGATGGCAGCATCAGTGGGTAGGACAAGGAGATCTTCATCTCTCTT
TTCCTTGATCTCCTTGAAGTAAGAATTATCAAACTTCAGCCACTCTGGTGTCCATGACTGTCCTCCTGGT
GCTCCAGGTCCTTCTTTCGTGTACTTCGTCTCAGGCTTCCCCCAACCACTACGTTCTGGCCTAGATCTTC
CTAACGTGTGAGCACCAGATAATGCAACTATGTCCTTGTCATCTAATCCCATTCTGTAAAAAACTTCTCT
GAGATGAGTAGCAGGTGAAGGAGGACCAGCATCTGGAAGCCTTCCTTCTTCTGGACAATCCTCAGGACCA
GAGGCATCAACTCTACCATATTTCATCGGTATTTTCGGTCCTCCAGCTTCCTCTATAGCAGTAGCACTAG
CTAACTGGAACAAATCAGCATAACTGATCCCAGAGTATTTCTCTTTGATATCCTTAATCAAGTTTAAAGC
ATTCACAAGACCAGCGTTAGCAGCATGTTTAAGCTCAATATCGAATCTCAAACTTCCATTAGCTCCACCT
CTTTGTGGCCATTCCTTAATGTTCTTGTTATACG
